>Addgene plasmid #27399 | pQO18-TEV | depositor full sequence | sequence record 12931 | Author sequence
CTCGAGAAATCATAAAAAATTTATTTGCTTTGTGAGCGGATAACAATTATAATAGATTCAATTGTGAGCG
GATAACAATTTCACACAGAATTCGAAGGAACTACAAAATAAATTATAAGGAGGCACTCACCATGTCGCAT
CACCATCACCATCACCATCACCATCACGATGACGATGAAAACCTGTATTTTCAGTCCATGGAAGTGAAAC
GCGAACATTGGGCGACCCGCCTGGGCCTGATTCTGGCGATGGCGGGCAACGCGGTGGGCCTGGGCAACTT
TCTGCGCTTTCCTGTACAGGCGGCGGAAAACGGCGGCGGCGCGTTTATGATTCCGTATATTATTGCGTTT
CTGCTGGTGGGCATTCCGCTGATGTGGATTGAATGGGCGATGGGCCGCTATGGCGGCGCGCAGGGCCACG
GCACCACACCTGCGATTTTTTATCTGCTGTGGCGCAACCGCTTTGCGAAAATTCTGGGCGTGTTTGGCCT
GTGGATTCCGCTGGTGGTGGCGATTTATTATGTGTATATTGAAAGCTGGACCCTGGGCTTTGCGATTAAA
TTTCTGGTGGGCCTGGTGCCGGAACCGCCGCCGAACGCGACGGATCCGGATAGCATTCTGCGCCCGTTTA
AAGAATTTCTGTATAGCTATATTGGCGTGCCGAAAGGCGATGAACCGATTCTGAAACCGAGCCTGTTTGC
GTATATTGTGTTTCTGATTACCATGTTTATTAACGTGAGCATTCTGATTCGCGGCATTAGCAAAGGCATT
GAGCGCTTTGCGAAAATTGCGATGCCGACCCTGTTTATTCTGGCGGTGTTTCTGGTGATTCGCGTGTTTC
TGCTGGAAACCCCGAACGGCACCGCTGCAGATGGCCTGAACTTTCTGTGGACCCCGGATTTTGAAAAACT
GAAAGATCCGGGCGTGTGGATTGCGGCGGTGGGCCAGATTTTTTTTACCCTGAGCCTGGGCTTTGGCGCG
ATTATTACCTATGCGAGCTATGTACGTAAAGATCAGGATATTGTGCTGAGCGGCCTGACCGCGGCGACCC
TGAACGAAAAAGCGGAAGTGATTCTGGGCGGCAGCATTAGCATTCCGGCGGCGGTGGCGTTTTTTGGCGT
GGCGAACGCGGTGGCGATTGCGAAAGCGGGCGCGTTTAACCTAGGCTTTATTACCCTGCCGGCGATTTTT
AGCCAGACCGCGGGCGGCACCTTTCTGGGCTTTCTGTGGTTTTTTCTGCTGTTTTTTGCGGGCCTGACCA
GCAGCATTGCGATTATGCAGCCGATGATTGCGTTTCTGGAAGATGAACTTAAGCTGAGCCGCAAACATGC
GGTGCTGTGGACCGCGGCGATTGTGTTTTTTAGCGCGCATCTGGTGATGTTTCTGAACAAAAGCCTGGAT
GAAATGGATTTTTGGGCGGGTACCATTGGCGTGGTGTTTTTTGGCCTGACCGAACTGATTATTTTTTTTT
GGATTTTTGGCGCGGATAAAGCGTGGGAGGAGATTAACCGCGGCGGCATTATTAAAGTGCCGCGCATTTA
TTATTATGTGATGCGCTATATTACCCCGGCGTTTCTGGCGGTGCTGCTGGTGGTGTGGGCCCGGGAATAT
ATTCCGAAAATTATGGAAGAAACCCATTGGACCGTGTGGATTACCCGCTTTTATATTATTGGCCTGTTTC
TGTTTCTGACCTTTCTGGTGTTTCTGGCGGAACGCCGCCGCAACCATGAAAGCGCGTAAGCTTTCTTTGA
ACCAAAATTAGAAAACCAAGGCTTGAAACGTTCAATTGAAATGGCAATTAAACAAATTACAGCACGTGGT
ACAAAGTGGTGATAGCTTAATTAGCTGAGCTTGGACTCCTGTTGATAGATCCAGTAATGACCTCAGAACT
CCATCTGGATTTGTTCAGAACGCTCGGTTGCCGCCGGGCGTTTTTTATTGGTGAGAATCCAAGCTAGCTT
GGCGAGATTTTCAGGAGCTAAGGAAGCTAAAATGGAGAAAAAAATCACTGGATATACCACCGTTGATATA
TCCCAATGGCATCGTAAAGAACATTTTGAGGCATTTCAGTCAGTTGCTCAATGTACCTATAACCAGACCG
TTCAGCTGGATATTACGGCCTTTTTAAAGACCGTAAAGAAAAATAAGCACAAGTTTTATCCGGCCTTTAT
TCACATTCTTGCCCGCCTGATGAATGCTCATCCGGAATTTCGTATGGCAATGAAAGACGGTGAGCTGGTG
ATATGGGATAGTGTTCACCCTTGTTACACCGTTTTCCATGAGCAAACTGAAACGTTTTCATCGCTCTGGA
GTGAATACCACGACGATTTCCGGCAGTTTCTACACATATATTCGCAAGATGTGGCGTGTTACGGTGAAAA
CCTGGCCTATTTCCCTAAAGGGTTTATTGAGAATATGTTTTTCGTCTCAGCCAATCCCTGGGTGAGTTTC
ACCAGTTTTGATTTAAACGTGGCCAATATGGACAACTTCTTCGCCCCCGTTTTCACCATGCATGGGCAAA
TATTATACGCAAGGCGACAAGGTGCTGATGCCGCTGGCGATTCAGGTTCATCATGCCGTCTGTGATGGCT
TCCATGTCGGCAGAATGCTTAATGAATTACAACAGTACTGCGATGAGTGGCAGGGCGGGGCGTAATTTTT
TTAAGGCAGTTATTGGTGCCCTTAAACGCCTGGGGTAATGACTCTCTAGCTTGAGGCATCAAATAAAACG
AAAGGCTCAGTCGAAAGACTGGGCCTTTCGTTTTATCTGTTGTTTGTCGGTGAACGCTCTCCTGAGTAGG
ACAAATCCGCCCTCTAGATTACGTGCAGTCGATGATAAGCTGTCAAACATGAGAATTGTGCCTAATGAGT
GAGCTAACTTACATTAATTGCGTTGCGCTCACTGCCCGCTTTCCAGTCGGGAAACCTGTCGTGCCAGCTG
CATTAATGAATCGGCCAACGCGCGGGGAGAGGCGGTTTGCGTATTGGGCGCCAGGGTGGTTTTTCTTTTC
ACCAGTGAGACGGGCAACAGCTGATTGCCCTTCACCGCCTGGCCCTGAGAGAGTTGCAGCAAGCGGTCCA
CGCTGGTTTGCCCCAGCAGGCGAAAATCCTGTTTGATGGTGGTTAACGGCGGGATATAACATGAGCTGTC
TTCGGTATCGTCGTATCCCACTACCGAGATATCCGCACCAACGCGCAGCCCGGACTCGGTAATGGCGCGC
ATTGCGCCCAGCGCCATCTGATCGTTGGCAACCAGCATCGCAGTGGGAACGATGCCCTCATTCAGCATTT
GCATGGTTTGTTGAAAACCGGACATGGCACTCCAGTCGCCTTCCCGTTCCGCTATCGGCTGAATTTGATT
GCGAGTGAGATATTTATGCCAGCCAGCCAGACGCAGACGCGCCGAGACAGAACTTAATGGGCCCGCTAAC
AGCGCGATTTGCTGGTGACCCAATGCGACCAGATGCTCCACGCCCAGTCGCGTACCGTCTTCATGGGAGA
AAATAATACTGTTGATGGGTGTCTGGTCAGAGACATCAAGAAATAACGCCGGAACATTAGTGCAGGCAGC
TTCCACAGCAATGGCATCCTGGTCATCCAGCGGATAGTTAATGATCAGCCCACTGACGCGTTGCGCGAGA
AGATTGTGCACCGCCGCTTTACAGGCTTCGACGCCGCTTCGTTCTACCATCGACACCACCACGCTGGCAC
CCAGTTGATCGGCGCGAGATTTAATCGCCGCGACAATTTGCGACGGCGCGTGCAGGGCCAGACTGGAGGT
GGCAACGCCAATCAGCAACGACTGTTTGCCCGCCAGTTGTTGTGCCACGCGGTTGGGAATGTAATTCAGC
TCCGCCATCGCCGCTTCCACTTTTTCCCGCGTTTTCGCAGAAACGTGGCTGGCCTGGTTCACCACGCGGG
AAACGGTCTGATAAGAGACACCGGCATACTCTGCGACATCGTATAACGTTACTGGTTTCACATTCACCAC
CCTGAATTGACTCTCTTCCGGGCGCTATCATGCCATACCGCGAAAGGTTTTGCACCATTCGATGGTGTCG
GAATTTCGGGCAGCGTTGGGTCCTGGCCACGGGTGCGCATGATCTAGAGCTGCCTCGCGCGTTTCGGTGA
TGACGGTGAAAACCTCTGACACATGCAGCTCCCGGAGACGGTCACAGCTTGTCTGTAAGCGGATGCCGGG
AGCAGACAAGCCCGTCAGGGCGCGTCAGCGGGTGTTGGCGGGTGTCGGGGCGCAGCCATGACCCAGTCAC
GTAGCGATAGCGGAGTGTATACTGGCTTAACTATGCGGCATCAGAGCAGATTGTACTGAGAGTGCACCAT
ATGCGGTGTGAAATACCGCACAGATGCGTAAGGAGAAAATACCGCATCAGGCGCTCTTCCGCTTCCTCGC
TCACTGACTCGCTGCGCTCGGTCGTTCGGCTGCGGCGAGCGGTATCAGCTCACTCAAAGGCGGTAATACG
GTTATCCACAGAATCAGGGGATAACGCAGGAAAGAACATGTGAGCAAAAGGCCAGCAAAAGGCCAGGAAC
CGTAAAAAGGCCGCGTTGCTGGCGTTTTTCCATAGGCTCCGCCCCCCTGACGAGCATCACAAAAATCGAC
GCTCAAGTCAGAGGTGGCGAAACCCGACAGGACTATAAAGATACCAGGCGTTTCCCCCTGGAAGCTCCCT
CGTGCGCTCTCCTGTTCCGACCCTGCCGCTTACCGGATACCTGTCCGCCTTTCTCCCTTCGGGAAGCGTG
GCGCTTTCTCATAGCTCACGCTGTAGGTATCTCAGTTCGGTGTAGGTCGTTCGCTCCAAGCTGGGCTGTG
TGCACGAACCCCCCGTTCAGCCCGACCGCTGCGCCTTATCCGGTAACTATCGTCTTGAGTCCAACCCGGT
AAGACACGACTTATCGCCACTGGCAGCAGCCACTGGTAACAGGATTAGCAGAGCGAGGTATGTAGGCGGT
GCTACAGAGTTCTTGAAGTGGTGGCCTAACTACGGCTACACTAGAAGGACAGTATTTGGTATCTGCGCTC
TGCTGAAGCCAGTTACCTTCGGAAAAAGAGTTGGTAGCTCTTGATCCGGCAAACAAACCACCGCTGGTAG
CGGTGGTTTTTTTGTTTGCAAGCAGCAGATTACGCGCAGAAAAAAAGGATCTCAAGAAGATCCTTTGATC
TTTTCTACGGGGTCTGACGCTCAGTGGAACGAAAACTCACGTTAAGGGATTTTGGTCATGAGATTATCAA
AAAGGATCTTCACCTAGATCCTTTTAAATTAAAAATGAAGTTTTAAATCAATCTAAAGTATATATGAGTA
AACTTGGTCTGACAGTTACCAATGCTTAATCAGTGAGGCACCTATCTCAGCGATCTGTCTATTTCGTTCA
TCCATAGTTGCCTGACTCCCCGTCGTGTAGATAACTACGATACGGGAGGGCTTACCATCTGGCCCCAGTG
CTGCAATGATACCGCGAGACCCACGCTCACCGGCTCCAGATTTATCAGCAATAAACCAGCCAGCCGGAAG
GGCCGAGCGCAGAAGTGGTCCTGCAACTTTATCCGCCTCCATCCAGTCTATTAATTGTTGCCGGGAAGCT
AGAGTAAGTAGTTCGCCAGTTAATAGTTTGCGCAACGTTGTTGCCATTGCTACAGGCATCGTGGTGTCAC
GCTCGTCGTTTGGTATGGCTTCATTCAGCTCCGGTTCCCAACGATCAAGGCGAGTTACATGATCCCCCAT
GTTGTGCAAAAAAGCGGTTAGCTCCTTCGGTCCTCCGATCGTTGTCAGAAGTAAGTTGGCCGCAGTGTTA
TCACTCATGGTTATGGCAGCACTGCATAATTCTCTTACTGTCATGCCATCCGTAAGATGCTTTTCTGTGA
CTGGTGAGTACTCAACCAAGTCATTCTGAGAATAGTGTATGCGGCGACCGAGTTGCTCTTGCCCGGCGTC
AATACGGGATAATACCGCGCCACATAGCAGAACTTTAAAAGTGCTCATCATTGGAAAACGTTCTTCGGGG
CGAAAACTCTCAAGGATCTTACCGCTGTTGAGATCCAGTTCGATGTAACCCACTCGTGCACCCAACTGAT
CTTCAGCATCTTTTACTTTCACCAGCGTTTCTGGGTGAGCAAAAACAGGAAGGCAAAATGCCGCAAAAAA
GGGAATAAGGGCGACACGGAAATGTTGAATACTCATACTCTTCCTTTTTCAATATTATTGAAGCATTTAT
CAGGGTTATTGTCTCATGAGCGGATACATATTTGAATGTATTTAGAAAAATAAACAAATAGGGGTTCCGC
GCACATTTCCCCGAAAAGTGCCACCTGACGTCTAAGAAACCATTATTATCATGACATTAACCTATAAAAA
TAGGCGTATCACGAGGCCCTTTCGTCTTCAC
Features (pLannotate 1.2.2; 18 found; start..end, strand, type, name):
     10..54      +  promoter       T5 promoter: bacteriophage T5 promoter for E. coli RNA polymerase, with embedded lac operator
     62..78      +  protein_bind   lac operator: The lac repressor binds to the lac operator to inhibit transcription in E. coli. This inhibition can be relieved by adding lactose or isopropyl-β-D-thiogalactopyranoside (IPTG). lac repressor encoded by lacI
    141..164     +  CDS            8xHis: 8xHis affinity tag
    177..197     +  CDS            TEV site: tobacco etch virus (TEV) protease recognition and cleavage site
   1740..1817    +  CDS            pepN (fragment): AMPN_LACLC - Also known as lap. Experimental evidence at protein level: Swiss-Prot protein existence level 1. Aminopeptidase with broad substrate specificity to several peptides. It has more affinity for oligopeptides than for dipeptides. It plays an essential role in the metabolism, it may be involved in nitrogen supply or protein turnover (By similarity). From Lactococcus lactis subsp. cremoris (Streptococcus cremoris).
   1854..1948    +  terminator     lambda t0 terminator: transcription terminator from phage lambda
   1963..1991    +  promoter       cat promoter (fragment): promoter of the E. coli cat gene encoding chloramphenicol acetyltransferase
   1992..2655    +  CDS            CmR (fragment): chloramphenicol acetyltransferase; cat; confers resistance to chloramphenicol
   2720..2806    +  terminator     rrnB T1 terminator: Escherichia coli rrnB; transcription terminator T1 from the E. coli rrnB gene
   2829..2846    -  promoter       tet promoter (fragment): E. coli promoter for tetracycline efflux protein gene
   2865..2886    -  protein_bind   CAP binding site: CAP binding activates transcription in the presence of cAMP. E. coli catabolite activator protein
   2899..3981    -  CDS            lacI: lac repressor; lacI; The lac repressor binds to the lac operator to inhibit transcription in E. coli. This inhibition can be relieved by adding lactose or isopropyl-β-D-thiogalactopyranoside (IPTG).
   3982..4059    -  promoter       lacIq promoter: lacI (mutant); In the lacIq allele, a single base change in the promoter boosts expression of the lacI gene about 10-fold.
   4108..4149    +  CDS            rop (fragment): Rop protein, which maintains plasmids at low copy number; rop
   4251..4391    +  misc_feature   bom: basis of mobility region from pBR322
   4577..5165    -  rep_origin     ori: high-copy-number ColE1/pMB1/pBR322/pUC origin of replication
   5336..6196    -  CDS            AmpR: β-lactamase; bla; confers resistance to ampicillin, carbenicillin, and related antibiotics
   6197..6301    -  promoter       AmpR promoter: bla
