[The description below was written by a language model from this plasmid's Addgene catalogue record and pLannotate feature annotations shown in this document.]
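Description:
pQO18-TEV is a bacterial expression plasmid built on a Qiagen pQE backbone for producing LeuT, the leucine transporter from Aquifex aeolicus that serves as a bacterial homologue of neurotransmitter transporters. The roughly 1.6 kb leuT insert sits between NcoI and HindIII sites, both of which are retained. According to the depositor, the gene is codon-optimized for E. coli and laid out as a cassette with unique restriction sites, which makes it convenient to swap segments or introduce mutations. The plasmid (about 6.4 kb) replicates from a high-copy ColE1/pMB1-type origin and is selected with ampicillin through the bla gene. A bom region and a small rop fragment remain from the pBR322 lineage. A partial chloramphenicol acetyltransferase sequence with a fragment of its promoter lies downstream of the expression cassette; it is annotated only as a fragment and is not listed as a selection marker.

Transcription is driven by the phage T5 promoter, which is read by E. coli RNA polymerase and controlled by lac operator sequences. The plasmid carries its own lacI under the stronger lacIq promoter, so expression is kept repressed until IPTG is added. The lambda t0 terminator follows the insert, and an rrnB T1 terminator lies further downstream. The protein carries an N-terminal polyhistidine tag followed by a TEV protease site, allowing metal-affinity purification and subsequent tag removal. The catalogue describes the tag as 10xHis, whereas the automated annotation matches an 8xHis feature. A short annotated pepN fragment near the end of the insert is probably a spurious similarity hit. The associated publication concerns single-molecule dynamics of gating in this transporter, consistent with use for preparing purified LeuT for biophysical studies.
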