Addgene plasmid #27399: pQO18-TEV
Depositing lab: Jonathan Javitch. Depositing organization: Columbia University. Publication: Single-molecule dynamics of gating in a neurotransmitter transporter homologue. Zhao Y, Terry D, Shi L, Weinstein H, Blanchard SC, Javitch JA. Nature. 2010 May 13. 465(7295):188-93. 10.1038/nature09057 PubMed 20463731.
Backbone
  Vector backbone: pQE
  Backbone manufacturer: Qiagen
  Vector type: Bacterial Expression
Growth in bacteria
  Bacterial resistance: Ampicillin, 100 μg/mL
  Growth temperature: 37°C
  Growth strain: DH5alpha
  Copy number: High Copy
Gene/Insert
  Gene/Insert name: leuT
  Species: Aquifex aeolicus
  Insert size (bp): 1607
  Tag / fusion protein: HisX10 (N terminal on insert); TEV (N terminal on insert)
  Cloning method: Restriction Enzyme; 5′ cloning site NcoI (not destroyed); 3′ cloning site HindIII (not destroyed)
  Sequencing primers: 5′ pQE-Fwd
Terms and licenses: Academic/Nonprofit Terms; Industry Terms: Not Available to Industry
Depositor comments: The leuT gene is codon-optimized for the expression in E. coli and designed as cassette version that contains unique restriction sites in the pQE vector background and was first described in Shi, Quick et al., 2008.
How to cite: pQO18-TEV was a gift from Jonathan Javitch (Addgene plasmid # 27399 ; http://n2t.net/addgene:27399 ; RRID:Addgene_27399)
