>Addgene plasmid #27399 | pQO18-TEV | addgene partial sequence | sequence record 33720 | 27399 with Amp-R
ACTCTCAAGGATCTTACCGCTGTTGAGATCCAGTTCGATGTAACCCACTCGTGCACCCAACTGATCTTCA
GCATCTTTTACTTTCACCAGCGTTTCTGGGTGAGCAAAAACAGGAAGGCAAAATGCCGCAAAAAAGGGAA
TAAGGGCGACACGGAAATGTTGAATACTCATACTCTTCCTTTTTCAATATTATTGAAGCATTTATCAGGG
TTATTGTCTCATGAGCGGATACATATTTGAATGTATTTAGAAAAATAAACAAATAGGGGTTCCGCGCACA
TTTCCCCGAAAAGTGCCACCTGACGTCTAAGAAACCATTATTATCATGACATTAACCTATAAAAATAGGC
GTATCACGAGGCCCTTTCGTCTTCACCTCGAGAAATCATAAAAAATTTATTTGCTTTGTGAGCGGATAAC
AATTATAATAGATTCAATTGTGAGCGGATAACAATTTCACACAGAATTCGAAGGAACTACAAAATAAATT
ATAAGGAGGCACTCACCATGTCGCATCACCATCACCATCACCATCACCATCACGATGACGATGAAAACCT
GTATTTTCAGTCCATGGAAGTGAAACGCGAACATTGGGCGACCCGCCTGGGCCTGATTCTGGCGATGGCG
GGCAACGCGGTGGGCCTGGGCAACTTTCTGCGCTTTCCTGTACAGGCGGCGGAAAACGGCGGCGGCGCGT
TTATGATTCCGTATATTATTGCGTTTCTGCTGGTGGGCATTCCGCTGATGTGGATTGAATGGGCGATGGG
CCGCTATGGCGGCGCGCAGGGCCACGGCACCACACCTGCGATTTTTTATCTGCTGTGGCGCAACCGCTTT
GCGAAAATTCTGGGCGTGTTTGGCCTGTGGATTCCGCTGGTGGTGGCGATTTATTATGTGTATATTGAAA
GCTGGACCCTGGGCTTTGCGATTTAATTTC
